>Addgene plasmid #21657 | pMSCV Cyclin D2-long-mut | depositor full sequence | sequence record 9949 | Author sequence
TGAAAGACCCCACCTGTAGGTTTGGCAAGCTAGCTTAAGTAACGCCATTTTGCAAGGCATGGAAAATACA
TAACTGAGAATAGAGAAGTTCAGATCAAGGTTAGGAACAGAGAGACAGCAGAATATGGGCCAAACAGGAT
ATCTGTGGTAAGCAGTTCCTGCCCCGGCTCAGGGCCAAGAACAGATGGTCCCCAGATGCGGTCCCGCCCT
CAGCAGTTTCTAGAGAACCATCAGATGTTTCCAGGGTGCCCCAAGGACCTGAAATGACCCTGTGCCTTAT
TTGAACTAACCAATCAGTTCGCTTCTCGCTTCTGTTCGCGCGCTTCTGCTCCCCGAGCTCAATAAAAGAG
CCCACAACCCCTCACTCGGCGCGCCAGTCCTCCGATAGACTGCGTCGCCCGGGTACCCGTATTCCCAATA
AAGCCTCTTGCTGTTTGCATCCGAATCGTGGACTCGCTGATCCTTGGGAGGGTCTCCTCAGATTGATTGA
CTGCCCACCTCGGGGGTCTTTCATTTGGAGGTTCCACCGAGATTTGGAGACCCCTGCCCAGGGACCACCG
ACCCCCCCGCCGGGAGGTAAGCTGGCCAGCGGTCGTTTCGTGTCTGTCTCTGTCTTTGTGCGTGTTTGTG
CCGGCATCTAATGTTTGCGCCTGCGTCTGTACTAGTTAGCTAACTAGCTCTGTATCTGGCGGACCCGTGG
TGGAACTGACGAGTTCTGAACACCCGGCCGCAACCCTGGGAGACGTCCCAGGGACTTTGGGGGCCGTTTT
TGTGGCCCGACCTGAGGAAGGGAGTCGATGTGGAATCCGACCCCGTCAGGATATGTGGTTCTGGTAGGAG
ACGAGAACCTAAAACAGTTCCCGCCTCCGTCTGAATTTTTGCTTTCGGTTTGGAACCGAAGCCGCGCGTC
TTGTCTGCTGCAGCGCTGCAGCATCGTTCTGTGTTGTCTCTGTCTGACTGTGTTTCTGTATTTGTCTGAA
AATTAGGGCCAGACTGTTACCACTCCCTTAAGTTTGACCTTAGGTCACTGGAAAGATGTCGAGCGGATCG
CTCACAACCAGTCGGTAGATGTCAAGAAGAGACGTTGGGTTACCTTCTGCTCTGCAGAATGGCCAACCTT
TAACGTCGGATGGCCGCGAGACGGCACCTTTAACCGAGACCTCATCACCCAGGTTAAGATCAAGGTCTTT
TCACCTGGCCCGCATGGACACCCAGACCAGGTCCCCTACATCGTGACCTGGGAAGCCTTGGCTTTTGACC
CCCCTCCCTGGGTCAAGCCCTTTGTACACCCTAAGCCTCCGCCTCCTCTTCCTCCATCCGCCCCGTCTCT
CCCCCTTGAACCTCCTCGTTCGACCCCGCCTCGATCCTCCCTTTATCCAGCCCTCACTCCTTCTCTAGGC
GCCGGAATTAGATCTTATTTAGCCAAAGGAAGGAGGTCAGGGGAACGCTCTCCCCTCCCCTTCCAAAAAA
CAAAAACAGAAAAACCCTTTTCCAGGCCGGGGAAAGCAGGAGGGAGAGGGGCCGCCGGGCTGGCCATGGA
GCTGCTGTGCCACGAGGTGGACCCGGTCCGCAGGGCCGTGCGGGACCGCAACCTGCTCCGAGACGACCGC
GTCCTGCAGAACCTGCTCACCATCGAGGAGCGCTACCTTCCGCAGTGCTCCTACTTCAAGTGCGTGCAGA
AGGACATCCAACCCTACATGCGCAGAATGGTGGCCACCTGGATGCTGGAGGTCTGTGAGGAACAGAAGTG
CGAAGAAGAGGTCTTCCCTCTGGCCATGAATTACCTGGACCGTTTCTTGGCTGGGGTCCCGACTCCGAAG
TCCCATCTGCAACTCCTGGGTGCTGTCTGCATGTTCCTGGCCTCCAAACTCAAAGAGACCAGCCCGCTGA
CCGCGGAGAAGCTGTGCATTTACACCGACAACTCCATCAAGCCTCAGGAGCTGCTGGAGTGGGAACTGGT
GGTGCTGGGGAAGTTGAAGTGGAACCTGGCAGCTGTCACTCCTCATGACTTCATTGAGCACATCTTGCGC
AAGCTGCCCCAGCAGCGGGAGAAGCTGTCTCTGATCCGCAAGCATGCTCAGACCTTCATTGCTCTGTGTG
CCACCGACTTTAAGTTTGCCATGTACCCACCGTCGATGATCGCAACTGGAAGTGTGGGAGCAGCCATCTG
TGGGCTCCAGCAGGATGAGGAAGTGAGCTCGCTCACTTGTGATGCCCTGACTGAGCTGCTGGCTAAGATC
ACCAACACAGACGTGGATTGTCTCAAAGCTTGCCAGGAGCAGATTGAGGCGGTGCTCCTCAATAGCCTGC
AGCAGTACCGTCAGGACCAACGTGACGGATCCAAGTCGGAGGATGAACTGGACCAAGCCAGCACCCCTAC
AGACGTGCGGGATATCGACCTGTGAGGATGCCAGTTGGGCCGAAAGAGAGAGACGCGTCCATAATCTGGT
CTCTTCTTCTTTCTGGTTGTTTTTGTTCTTTGTGTTTTAGGGTGAAACTTAAAAAAAAAATTCTGCCCCC
ACCTAGATCATATTTAAAGATCTTTTAGAAGTGAGAGAAAAAGGTCCTACGAAAACGGACTCATAAAAAG
CATTTGGTGCCTATTTGAAGTACAGCATAAGGGAATCCCTTGTATATGCGAACAGTTATTGTTTGATTAT
GTAAAAGTAATAGTAAAATGCTTACAGGAAAACCTGCAGAGTAGTTAGAGAATATGTATGCCTGCAATAT
GGGAACAAATTAGAGGAGACTTTTTTTTTTCATGTTATGAGCTAGCACATACACCCCCTTGTAGTATAAT
TTCAAGGAACTGTGTACGCCATTTATGGCATGATTAGATTGCAAAGCAATGAACTCAAGAAGGAATTGAA
ATAAGGAGGGACATGATGGGGAAGGAGTACAAAACAATCTCTCAACATGATTGAACCATTTGGGATGGAG
AAGCACCTTTGCTCTCAGCCACCTGTTACTAAGTCAGGAGTGTAGTTGGATCTCTACATTAATGTCCTCT
TGCTGTCTACAGTAGCGGATACCTAAAAAAAGATGTTTTATTTTGCCAGTTGGACACAGGTGATTGGCTC
CTGGGTTTCATGTTCTGTGACATCCTGCTTCTTCTTCCAAATGCAGTTCATTGCAGACACCACCATATTG
CTATCTAATGGGGAAATGTAGCTATGGGCCATAACCAAAACTCACATGAAACGGAGGCAGATGGAGACCA
AGGGTGGGATCCAGAATGGAGTCTTTTCTGTTATTGTATTTAAAAGGGTAATGTGGCCTTGGCATTTCTT
CTTAGAAAAAAACTAATTTTTGGTGCTGATTGGCATGTCTGGTTCACAGTTTAGCATTGTTATAAACCAT
TCCATTCGAAAAGCACTTTGAAAAATTGTTCCCGAGCGATAGATGGGATGGTTTATGCAAGTCATGCTGA
ATACTCCTCCCCTCTTCTCTTTTGCCCCCTCCCTTCCTGCCCCCAGTCTGGGTTACTCTTCGCTTCTGGT
ATCTGGCGTTCTTTGGTACACAGTTCTGGTGTTCCTACCAGGACTCAAGAGACACCCCTTCCTGCTGACA
TTCCCATCACAACATTCCTCAGACAAGCCTGTAAACTAAAATCTGTTACCATTCTGATGGCACAGAAGGA
TCTTAATTCCCATCTCTATACTTCTCCTTTGGACATGGAAAGAAAAGTTATTGCTGGTGCAAAGATAGAT
GGCTGAACATCAGGGTGTGGCATTTTGTTCCCTTTTCCGTTTTTTTTTTTTTTATTGTTGTTGTTAATTT
TATTGCAAAGTTGTATTCAGCGTACTTGAATTTTTCTTCCTCTCCACTTCTTAGAGGCATTCAGTTAGCA
AAGAGGTTGGAGCAACAACTTTTTTTTTTTTTTTTGCACAATTGTAATTGACAGGTAATGAAGCTATTTG
TTAAAATATTTGCCTTTTTAAGTAAAAAAGAAAAATCAGAACAGGGCTATTTGAAGAATTATTTTATACA
CAGATTCTGCCTTGTTTCATAGTATGAGGGTTGAAGACGGAAAACAATCTAAGGGTCTCTCATTTTTTTA
ATTTTGTTTTGTTCAGTTTGGTTTTTTTTTTTTTTTGCGCGGATAAGAAGCTAAAGTCATCCATCCTTAT
TCACGTTGACAGTACCTAGCTGTAATGTTTCACAGAGTGTGCGGATATTTTATAAACATTTTTATAATAT
ATTATTTTACTGCTTAAATTCCAAGTCCTGAAGTAGATGGTTGAGATATGAGTTCTTCGTACTGGAAAAG
CCCTTCCGTAGTTTGTTTTCTTCTGGTAGCATATTCATGGTTGTTTTTTTTTTTCTTTTTTGGTTTTTTG
GTTTTTTTTTTTTCCTCTGATCACATTCTTCAAAGACGGAGTATTCTTTAACGCAGGTTTACTGGACAAA
ATCAATAACTACAAAAGGCAATGATTCACGCTTTTGTTTTCATAATAACGCACAACCGTACAGTTTCTGC
TTGGGAGCCCATTCGCATGAGGAATACAGAAGCAGTGTGAGCAGGGCTGACTCCCTCTCAGGTGGAAGGC
AGGGCGGTCTCACTCCCAGGGACCTTTTTGGTCATGGAGGCCATCGGGCTCCCAGTTAGACCCTGGTATC
CTCATCATGATGGAAAAAATACATTGAACCAAGGGATCCTCCCTCCCCTTCAAGGCAGACGTTCAGTACA
AACATTTATGCGGTAGGCTCAGATGTCGTAATTTGCACTTAGGTACCAGGTGTCAGGAAACAGACTAAAA
AGAATTCCACCAGGCTGTTTGGAGATCCTCATCTTGGAGCTTTTTCAAAAGCGGGGCTTCATCTGCAAAG
GGCCCTTTCATCTTGAAGTTTTTCCCCTCCGTCTTTCCCCTCCCCTGGCATGGACACCTTGTGTTTAGGA
TCATCTCTGCAGGTTTCCTAGGTCTGAATCTGCGAGTAGATGAACCTGCAGCAAGCAGCGTTTATGGTGC
TTCCTTCTCCCTCCTCTGTCTCAAACTGCGCAGGCAAGCACTATGCAAGCCCAGGCCCTCTGCTGAGCGG
TACTAAACGGTCGGGTTTTCAATCACACTGAATTGGCAGGATAAGAAAAATAGGTCAGATAAGTATGGGA
TGATAGTTGAAGGGAGGTGAAGAGGCTGCTTCTCTACAGAGGTGAAATTCCAGATGAGTCAGTCTCTTGG
GAAGTGTGTTTAGAAGGGTTCAGGACTTTGTGAGTTAGCATGACCCTAAAATTCTAGGGGATTTCTGGTG
GGACAATGGGTGGTGAATTTTGAAGTTTTGGAGAGGGAAGTGGAGCAGCCAGCAAGTAAGCTAGCCAGAG
TTTTCTCAAGAGCCAGCTTTGCTCAGCACACTCTCCTGGGCCCCAAGGAGTCCCACGGAATGGGGAAAGT
GGGAACCCTGGAGTTCTTGGGAATCTTGGAGCCTAAAGAGAAACCGAGGTGCAAATTCATTTCATGGTGA
CTGACCCTTGAGCTTAAACAGAAGCAGCAAATGAAAGAACCGGACAAATAAGGAAGGGCACAAGCCTACC
CGACTCTATTTACAGTCTGTAACTTTCCACTCTTCCTGTAGTCCCGAGGCCCCTGGGTCCTTCTAGCTTT
TCTCTTTCCCATCCTTGGGGCCTTGTGTGATGATGGGTGTGGGGCTGCCGATGGGAAAGTCGGGGGTTGT
TAGGCTTTTCTGCCTGCTCCTGCTTAAACACAAGAAGGAATCCTGGATTTTGCCCTCTCCTTAGCTCTTA
GTCTCTTTGGTAGGAGTTTTGTTCCAGAGGAGCTCTCCCCCTTGGATTTGAACTTGCTCTTTTTGTTGTT
GTTGTTCTTTCTCTTCTTTTTCTTACCTCCCACTAAAGGGGTTCCAAATTATCCTGGTCTTTTTCTACCT
TGTTGTGTTTCTATCTCGTCTTTACTTCCATCTGTTTGTTTTTTTCTCCATCAGTGGGGGCCGAGTTGTT
CCCCCAGCCTGCCAAATTTTGATCCTTCCCCTCTTTTGGCCAAATCCTAGGGGGAAGAAATCCTAGTATG
CCAAAAATATATGCTAAGCATAATTAAACTCCATGCGGGTCCATAACAGCCAAGAAGCCTGCAGGAGAAA
GCCAAGGGCAGTTCCCTCCGCAGAACACCCCATGCGTGCTGAGAGGCGAGCTCCTTGAAGAAGGGGCTGT
TCTTCCAGGAGGCCTTATTTTGAACTGCCTCAGGACCCCACTGGAGAGCACAGCATGCCTTACTACTGGG
TCATCCTTGGTCTATGTGCTCTGTACTGGAGGCTCTGTTCTGCCTCTTATCAGCCAGGTCAGGGGCACAC
ATGGCTTAAGTGACAAAGCCAGAGGAGAAGACAACCCTGACAGCATCACGCTGCATCCCATTGCTAGCAG
GATTGGCAACTCTTCAGACGGAGCTGCGCTTCCCTGCAGTCTAGCACCTCTAGGGCCTCTCCAGACTGTG
CCCTGGGAGCTCTGGGACTGAAAGGTTAAGAACATAAGGCAGGATCAGATGACTCTCTCCAAGAGGGCAG
GGGAATTTTCTCTCCATGGGCCACAGGGGACAGGGCTGGGAGAAGAAATAGACTTGCACCTTATGTCATG
TAAATAATTGATTTTCTAGTTCAAGAAGATAATATTGGTAGTGTGGGAATTGGAGGTAGGAAGGGGAGGA
AGTCTGAGTAAGCCAGTTGGCTTCTAAGCCAAAAGGATTCCTCTTTGTTTATCTCTGAGACAGTCCAACC
TTGAGAATAGCTTTAAAAGGGAAATTAATGCTGAGATGATAAAGTCCCCTTAAGCCAACAAACCCTCTGT
AGCTATAGAATGAGTGCAGGTTTCTATTGGTGTGGACTCAGAGCAATTTACAAGAGCTGTTCATGCAGCC
ATCCATTTGTGCAAAATAGGGTAAGAAGATTCAAGAGGATATTTATTACTTCCTCATACCACATGGCTTT
TGATGATTCTGGATTCTAAACAACCCAGAATGGTCATTTCAGGCACAACGATACTACATTCGTGTGTGTC
TGCTTTTAAACTTGGCTGGGCTATCAGACCCTATTCTCGGCTCAGGTTTTGAGAAGCCATCAGCAAATGT
GTACGTGCATGCTGTAGCTGCAGCCTGCATCCCTTCGCCTGCAGCCTACTTTGGGGAAATAAAGTGCCTT
ACTGACTGTAGCCATTACAGTATCCAATGTCTTTTGACAGGTGCCTGTCCTTGAAAAACAAAGTTTCTAT
TTTTATTTTTAATTGGTTTAGTTCTTAACTGCTGGCCAACTCTTACATCCCCAGCAAATCATCGGGCCAT
TGGATTTTTTCCATTATGTTCATCACCCTTATATCATGTAACGCAGATCTCTCTCTCTCTCCTCTCTCTC
AGTTATGTAGTTTCTTGTCTTGGACTTTTTTTTTCTTTTCTTTTTCTTTTTTTTTTTGCTTTAAAACAAG
TGTGATGCCATATCAAGTCCATGTTATTCTCTCACAGTGTACTCTATAAGAGGTGTGGGTGTCTGTTTGG
TCAGGATGTTAGAAAGTGCTGATAAGTAGCATGATCAGTGTATGCGAAAAGGTTTTTAGGAAGTATGGCA
AAAATGTTGTATTGGCTATGATGGTGACATGATATAGTCAGCTGCCTTTTAAGAGGTCTTATCTGTTCAG
TGTTAAGTGATTTAAAAAAATAATAACCTGTTTTCTGACTAGTTTAAAGATGGATTTGAAAATGGTTTTG
AATGCAATTAGGTTATGCTATTTGGACAATAAACTCACCTTGACCTGTTAACGAATTCTACCGGGTAGGG
GAGGCGCTTTTCCCAAGGCAGTCTGGAGCATGCGCTTTAGCAGCCCCGCTGGGCACTTGGCGCTACACAA
GTGGCCTCTGGCCTCGCACACATTCCACATCCACCGGTAGGCGCCAACCGGCTCCGTTCTTTGGTGGCCC
CTTCGCGCCACCTTCTACTCCTCCCCTAGTCAGGAAGTTCCCCCCCGCCCCGCAGCTCGCGTCGTGCAGG
ACGTGACAAATGGAAGTAGCACGTCTCACTAGTCTCGTGCAGATGGACAGCACCGCTGAGCAATGGAAGC
GGGTAGGCCTTTGGGGCAGCGGCCAATAGCAGCTTTGCTCCTTCGCTTTCTGGGCTCAGAGGCTGGGAAG
GGGTGGGTCCGGGGGCGGGCTCAGGGGCGGGCTCAGGGGCGGGGCGGGCGCCCGAAGGTCCTCCGGAGGC
CCGGCATTCTGCACGCTTCAAAAGCGCACGTCTGCCGCGCTGTTCTCCTCTTCCTCATCTCCGGGCCTTT
CGACCTGCAGCCCAAGCTTACCATGACCGAGTACAAGCCCACGGTGCGCCTCGCCACCCGCGACGACGTC
CCCAGGGCCGTACGCACCCTCGCCGCCGCGTTCGCCGACTACCCCGCCACGCGCCACACCGTCGATCCGG
ACCGCCACATCGAGCGGGTCACCGAGCTGCAAGAACTCTTCCTCACGCGCGTCGGGCTCGACATCGGCAA
GGTGTGGGTCGCGGACGACGGCGCCGCGGTGGCGGTCTGGACCACGCCGGAGAGCGTCGAAGCGGGGGCG
GTGTTCGCCGAGATCGGCCCGCGCATGGCCGAGTTGAGCGGTTCCCGGCTGGCCGCGCAGCAACAGATGG
AAGGCCTCCTGGCGCCGCACCGGCCCAAGGAGCCCGCGTGGTTCCTGGCCACCGTCGGCGTCTCGCCCGA
CCACCAGGGCAAGGGTCTGGGCAGCGCCGTCGTGCTCCCCGGAGTGGAGGCGGCCGAGCGCGCCGGGGTG
CCCGCCTTCCTGGAGACCTCCGCGCCCCGCAACCTCCCCTTCTACGAGCGGCTCGGCTTCACCGTCACCG
CCGACGTCGAGGTGCCCGAAGGACCGCGCACCTGGTGCATGACCCGCAAGCCCGGTGCCTGACGCCCGCC
CCACGACCCGCAGCGCCCGACCGAAAGGAGCGCACGACCCCATGCATCGATAAAATAAAAGATTTTATTT
AGTCTCCAGAAAAAGGGGGGAATGAAAGACCCCACCTGTAGGTTTGGCAAGCTAGCTTAAGTAACGCCAT
TTTGCAAGGCATGGAAAATACATAACTGAGAATAGAGAAGTTCAGATCAAGGTTAGGAACAGAGAGACAG
CAGAATATGGGCCAAACAGGATATCTGTGGTAAGCAGTTCCTGCCCCGGCTCAGGGCCAAGAACAGATGG
TCCCCAGATGCGGTCCCGCCCTCAGCAGTTTCTAGAGAACCATCAGATGTTTCCAGGGTGCCCCAAGGAC
CTGAAATGACCCTGTGCCTTATTTGAACTAACCAATCAGTTCGCTTCTCGCTTCTGTTCGCGCGCTTCTG
CTCCCCGAGCTCAATAAAAGAGCCCACAACCCCTCACTCGGCGCGCCAGTCCTCCGATAGACTGCGTCGC
CCGGGTACCCGTGTATCCAATAAACCCTCTTGCAGTTGCATCCGACTTGTGGTCTCGCTGTTCCTTGGGA
GGGTCTCCTCTGAGTGATTGACTACCCGTCAGCGGGGGTCTTTCATGGGTAACAGTTTCTTGAAGTTGGA
GAACAACATTCTGAGGGTAGGAGTCGAATATTAAGTAATCCTGACTCAATTAGCCACTGTTTTGAATCCA
CATACTCCAATACTCCTGAAATAGTTCATTATGGACAGCGCAGAAGAGCTGGGGAGAATTAATTCGTAAT
CATGGTCATAGCTGTTTCCTGTGTGAAATTGTTATCCGCTCACAATTCCACACAACATACGAGCCGGAAG
CATAAAGTGTAAAGCCTGGGGTGCCTAATGAGTGAGCTAACTCACATTAATTGCGTTGCGCTCACTGCCC
GCTTTCCAGTCGGGAAACCTGTCGTGCCAGCTGCATTAATGAATCGGCCAACGCGCGGGGAGAGGCGGTT
TGCGTATTGGGCGCTCTTCCGCTTCCTCGCTCACTGACTCGCTGCGCTCGGTCGTTCGGCTGCGGCGAGC
GGTATCAGCTCACTCAAAGGCGGTAATACGGTTATCCACAGAATCAGGGGATAACGCAGGAAAGAACATG
TGAGCAAAAGGCCAGCAAAAGGCCAGGAACCGTAAAAAGGCCGCGTTGCTGGCGTTTTTCCATAGGCTCC
GCCCCCCTGACGAGCATCACAAAAATCGACGCTCAAGTCAGAGGTGGCGAAACCCGACAGGACTATAAAG
ATACCAGGCGTTTCCCCCTGGAAGCTCCCTCGTGCGCTCTCCTGTTCCGACCCTGCCGCTTACCGGATAC
CTGTCCGCCTTTCTCCCTTCGGGAAGCGTGGCGCTTTCTCATAGCTCACGCTGTAGGTATCTCAGTTCGG
TGTAGGTCGTTCGCTCCAAGCTGGGCTGTGTGCACGAACCCCCCGTTCAGCCCGACCGCTGCGCCTTATC
CGGTAACTATCGTCTTGAGTCCAACCCGGTAAGACACGACTTATCGCCACTGGCAGCAGCCACTGGTAAC
AGGATTAGCAGAGCGAGGTATGTAGGCGGTGCTACAGAGTTCTTGAAGTGGTGGCCTAACTACGGCTACA
CTAGAAGGACAGTATTTGGTATCTGCGCTCTGCTGAAGCCAGTTACCTTCGGAAAAAGAGTTGGTAGCTC
TTGATCCGGCAAACAAACCACCGCTGGTAGCGGTGGTTTTTTTGTTTGCAAGCAGCAGATTACGCGCAGA
AAAAAAGGATCTCAAGAAGATCCTTTGATCTTTTCTACGGGGTCTGACGCTCAGTGGAACGAAAACTCAC
GTTAAGGGATTTTGGTCATGAGATTATCAAAAAGGATCTTCACCTAGATCCTTTTAAATTAAAAATGAAG
TTTTAAATCAATCTAAAGTATATATGAGTAAACTTGGTCTGACAGTTACCAATGCTTAATCAGTGAGGCA
CCTATCTCAGCGATCTGTCTATTTCGTTCATCCATAGTTGCCTGACTCCCCGTCGTGTAGATAACTACGA
TACGGGAGGGCTTACCATCTGGCCCCAGTGCTGCAATGATACCGCGAGACCCACGCTCACCGGCTCCAGA
TTTATCAGCAATAAACCAGCCAGCCGGAAGGGCCGAGCGCAGAAGTGGTCCTGCAACTTTATCCGCCTCC
ATCCAGTCTATTAATTGTTGCCGGGAAGCTAGAGTAAGTAGTTCGCCAGTTAATAGTTTGCGCAACGTTG
TTGCCATTGCTACAGGCATCGTGGTGTCACGCTCGTCGTTTGGTATGGCTTCATTCAGCTCCGGTTCCCA
ACGATCAAGGCGAGTTACATGATCCCCCATGTTGTGCAAAAAAGCGGTTAGCTCCTTCGGTCCTCCGATC
GTTGTCAGAAGTAAGTTGGCCGCAGTGTTATCACTCATGGTTATGGCAGCACTGCATAATTCTCTTACTG
TCATGCCATCCGTAAGATGCTTTTCTGTGACTGGTGAGTACTCAACCAAGTCATTCTGAGAATAGTGTAT
GCGGCGACCGAGTTGCTCTTGCCCGGCGTCAATACGGGATAATACCGCGCCACATAGCAGAACTTTAAAA
GTGCTCATCATTGGAAAACGTTCTTCGGGGCGAAAACTCTCAAGGATCTTACCGCTGTTGAGATCCAGTT
CGATGTAACCCACTCGTGCACCCAACTGATCTTCAGCATCTTTTACTTTCACCAGCGTTTCTGGGTGAGC
AAAAACAGGAAGGCAAAATGCCGCAAAAAAGGGAATAAGGGCGACACGGAAATGTTGAATACTCATACTC
TTCCTTTTTCAATATTATTGAAGCATTTATCAGGGTTATTGTCTCATGAGCGGATACATATTTGAATGTA
TTTAGAAAAATAAACAAATAGGGGTTCCGCGCACATTTCCCCGAAAAGTGCCACCTGACGTCTAAGAAAC
CATTATTATCATGACATTAACCTATAAAAATAGGCGTATCACGAGGCCCTTTCGTCTCGCGCGTTTCGGT
GATGACGGTGAAAACCTCTGACACATGCAGCTCCCGGAGACGGTCACAGCTTGTCTGTAAGCGGATGCCG
GGAGCAGACAAGCCCGTCAGGGCGCGTCAGCGGGTGTTGGCGGGTGTCGGGGCTGGCTTAACTATGCGGC
ATCAGAGCAGATTGTACTGAGAGTGCACCATATGCGGTGTGAAATACCGCACAGATGCGTAAGGAGAAAA
TACCGCATCAGGCGCCATTCGCCATTCAGGCTGCGCAACTGTTGGGAAGGGCGATCGGTGCGGGCCTCTT
CGCTATTACGCCAGCTGGCGAAAGGGGGATGTGCTGCAAGGCGATTAAGTTGGGTAACGCCAGGGTTTTC
CCAGTCACGACGTTGTAAAACGACGGCGCAAGGAATGGTGCATGCAAGGAGATGGCGCCCAACAGTCCCC
CGGCCACGGGGCCTGCCACCATACCCACGCCGAAACAAGCGCTCATGAGCCCGAAGTGGCGAGCCCGATC
TTCCCCATCGGTGATGTCGGCGATATAGGCGCCAGCAACCGCACCTGTGGCGCCGGTGATGCCGGCCACG
ATGCGTCCGGCGTAGAGGCGATTAGTCCAATTTGTTAAAGACAGGATATCAGTGGTCCAGGCTCTAGTTT
TGACTCAACAATATCACCAGCTGAAGCCTATAGAGTACGAGCCATAGATAAAATAAAAGATTTTATTTAG
TCTCCAGAAAAAGGGGGGAA
Features (pLannotate 1.2.2; 19 found; start..end, strand, type, name):
    579..920     +  misc_feature   MESV Ψ: packaging signal of murine embryonic stem cell virus
    987..1403    +  CDS            gag (truncated): truncated Moloney murine leukemia virus (MMLV) gag gene lacking the start codon
   1536..2402    +  CDS            CCND2: CCND2_HUMAN - Experimental evidence at protein level: Swiss-Prot protein existence level 1. Regulatory component of the cyclin D2-CDK4 (DC) complex that phosphorylates and inhibits members of the retinoblastoma (RB) protein family including RB1 and regulates the cell-cycle during G(1)/S transition. Phosphorylation of RB1 allows dissociation of the transcription factor E2F from the RB/E2F complex and the subsequent transcription of E2F target genes which are responsible for the progression through the G(1) phase. Hypophosphorylates RB1 in early G(1) phase. Cyclin D-CDK4 complexes are major inte
   7763..8262    +  promoter       PGK promoter: mouse phosphoglycerate kinase 1 promoter
   8283..8882    +  CDS            PuroR: puromycin N-acetyltransferase; pac from Streptomyces alboniger; confers resistance to puromycin
   8982..9496    +  LTR            3' LTR: 3' long terminal repeat from murine embryonic stem cell virus
   9687..9709    -  protein_bind   lac operator (fragment): The lac repressor binds to the lac operator to inhibit transcription in E. coli. This inhibition can be relieved by adding lactose or isopropyl-β-D-thiogalactopyranoside (IPTG). lac repressor encoded by lacI
   9713..9743    -  promoter       lac promoter: promoter for the E. coli lac operon
   9758..9779    -  protein_bind   CAP binding site: CAP binding activates transcription in the presence of cAMP. E. coli catabolite activator protein
   9792..9884    -  CDS            lacI (fragment): lac repressor; lacI; The lac repressor binds to the lac operator to inhibit transcription in E. coli. This inhibition can be relieved by adding lactose or isopropyl-β-D-thiogalactopyranoside (IPTG).
  10067..10655   -  rep_origin     ori: high-copy-number ColE1/pMB1/pBR322/pUC origin of replication
  10826..11686   -  CDS            AmpR: β-lactamase; bla; confers resistance to ampicillin, carbenicillin, and related antibiotics
  11687..11791   -  promoter       AmpR promoter: bla
  11886..11921   +  CDS            rop (fragment): Rop protein, which maintains plasmids at low copy number; rop
  12023..12122   +  misc_feature   bom (fragment): basis of mobility region from pBR322
  12128..12277   -  CDS            lacZα (fragment): LacZα fragment of β-galactosidase; lacZ fragment
  12277..12478   -  CDS            TcR (fragment): tetracycline efflux protein; tet; confers resistance to tetracycline
  12479..12577   +  CDS            env (fragment): murine leukemia virus gPr80 envelope polyprotein precursor; env; proteolytically cleaved into gp70SU and p15TM subunits
  12619..515     +  LTR            5' LTR (across the origin): 5' long terminal repeat from murine embryonic stem cell virus
