[The description below was written by a language model from this plasmid's Addgene catalogue record and pLannotate feature annotations shown in this document.]
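Description:
pMSCV Cyclin D2-long-mut is a murine stem cell virus (MSCV)-based retroviral expression plasmid built on the pMSCVpuro backbone and carrying human cyclin D2 (CCND2) together with an engineered version of its long 3′UTR. In E. coli it is maintained as a high-copy plasmid through a ColE1/pUC-type origin and selected with ampicillin via the β-lactamase gene. The small lac, rop, bom, TcR and env fragments annotated outside the proviral region are backbone remnants with no apparent functional role.

The proviral unit is flanked by MESV-derived 5′ and 3′ LTRs and contains the Ψ packaging signal and a truncated, start-codon-less gag segment, which together allow the transcript to be packaged into retroviral particles when the viral proteins are supplied in trans by packaging cells. The 5′ LTR drives transcription of the roughly 6.3 kb insert, cloned between BglII and HpaI sites. Only the CCND2 coding sequence near its start is annotated, and the several kilobases that follow before the next feature are unannotated, consistent with the 3′UTR. According to the depositor, "long" means that all functional alternative polyadenylation signals have been deleted, so that only the full-length UTR isoform is produced. "Mut" means that the miR-15/16 and let-7 binding sites have been mutated. Downstream, a mouse PGK promoter drives puromycin N-acetyltransferase for selection of transduced mammalian cells.

The construct belongs to a series made to study how 3′UTR shortening by alternative cleavage and polyadenylation affects oncogene expression. It expresses the long isoform without repression through these microRNA sites, and the depositor lists it among constructs for cell cycle experiments.
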