Addgene plasmid #21657: pMSCV Cyclin D2-long-mut
Depositing lab: David Bartel. Depositing organization: Whitehead Institute for Biomedical Research. Publication: Widespread shortening of 3'UTRs by alternative cleavage and polyadenylation activates oncogenes in cancer cells. Mayr C, Bartel DP. Cell. 2009 Aug 21. 138(4):673-84. 10.1016/j.cell.2009.06.016 PubMed 19703394.
Backbone
  Vector backbone: pMSCVpuro
  Backbone manufacturer: Clontech
  Backbone size w/o insert (bp): 6295
  Vector type: Mammalian Expression, Retroviral
  Selectable markers: Puromycin
Growth in bacteria
  Bacterial resistance: Ampicillin, 100 μg/mL
  Growth temperature: 37°C
  Growth strain: DH5alpha
  Copy number: High Copy
Gene/Insert
  Gene/Insert name: Cyclin D2
  Species: H. sapiens (human)
  Insert size (bp): 6300
  Mutation: mutated miR-15/16 and let-7 binding sites
  Entrez Gene: CCND2 (a.k.a. KIAK0002, MPPH3)
  Cloning method: Restriction Enzyme; 5′ cloning site Bgl II (not destroyed); 3′ cloning site Hpa I (not destroyed)
  Sequencing primers: 5′ pBABE 5; 3′ MSCV-rev
Terms and licenses: Academic/Nonprofit Terms; Industry Terms: Not Available to Industry
Depositor comments: Long means that all functional alternative polyadenylation signals have been deleted. Mut means that all microRNA binding sites for an indicated microRNA have been mutated. Constructs for cell cycle
How to cite: pMSCV Cyclin D2-long-mut was a gift from David Bartel (Addgene plasmid # 21657 ; http://n2t.net/addgene:21657 ; RRID:Addgene_21657)
