>Addgene plasmid #21657 | pMSCV Cyclin D2-long-mut | addgene partial sequence | sequence record 27419 | 21657 with MSCV-rev
ACTTTTTCTAGCTATGTTGTACGCCCCGTTCCCTACCCGGTAGAATTCGTTAACAGGTCAAGGTGAGTTT
ATTGTCCAAATAGCATAACCTAATTGCATTCAAAACCATTTTCAAATCCATCTTTAAACTAGTCAGAAAA
CAGGTTATTATTTTTTTAAATCACTTAACACTGAACAGATAAGACCTCTTAAAAGGCAGCTGACTATATC
ATGTCACCATCATAGCCAATACAACATTTTTGCCATACTTCCTAAAAACCTTTTCGCATACACTGATCAT
GCTACTTATCAGCACTTTCTAACATCCTGACCAAACAGACACCCACACCTCTTATAGAGTACACTGTGAG
AGAATAACATGGACTTGATATGGCATCACACTTGTTTTAAAGCAAAAAAAAAAAGAAAAAGAAAAGAAAA
AAAAAAGTCCAAGACAAGAAACTACATAACTGAGAGAGAGGAGAGAGAGAGAGATCTGCGTTACATGATA
TAAGGGTGATGAACATAATGGAAAAAATCCAATGGCCCGATGATTTGCTGGGGATGTAAGAGTTGGCCAG
CAGTTAAGAACTAAACCAATTAAAAATAAAAATAGAAACTTTTGTTTTTTCAAGGACAGGCGCTCCCTGT
CACAAGACCATTGGA
